>Addgene plasmid #194914 | pRMC2-sec:msfGFP | addgene full sequence | sequence record 384625 | Addgene NGS Result
GGTGATGACGGTGAAAACCTCTGACACATGCAGCTCCCGGAGACGGTCACAGCTTGTCTGTAAGCGGATG
CCGGGAGCAGACAAGCCCGTCAGGGCGCGTCAGCGGGTGTTGGCGGGTGTCGGGGCTGGCTTAACTATGC
GGCATCAGAGCAGATTGTACTGAGAGTGCACCATATGCGGTGTGAAATACCGCACAGATGCGTAAGGAGA
AAATACCGCATCAGGCGCCATTCGCCATTCAGGCTGCGCAACTGTTGGGAAGGGCGATCGGTGCGGGCCT
CTTCGCTATTACGCCAGCTGGCGAAAGGGGGATGTGCTGCAAGGCGATTAAGTTGGGTAACGCCAGGGTT
TTCCCAGTCACGACGTTGTAAAACGACGGCCAGTGAATTCTTATTTATATAATTCATCCATACCATGTGT
AATACCTGCTGCTGTAACAAATTCTAATAAAACCATATGATCACGTTTTTCATTTGGATCTTTTGATAAT
TTTGATTGTGTTGATAAATAATGATTATCTGGTAATAAAACTGGACCATCACCAATTGGTGTATTTTGTT
GATAATGATCTGCTAATTGAACTGAACCATCTTCAACATTATGACGAATTTTAAAATTTGCTTTAATACC
ATTTTTTTGTTTATCTGCTGTAATATAAACATTATGTGAATTAAAATTATATTCTAATTTATGACCTAAA
ATATTACCATCTTCTTTAAAATCAATACCTTTTAATTCAATACGATTAACTAATGTATCACCTTCAAATT
TAACTTCTGCACGTGTTTTATATGTACCATCATCTTTAAATGAAATTGTACGTTCTTGAACATAACCTTC
TGGCATTGCTGATTTAAAAAAATCATGTTGTTTCATATGATCTGGATAACGTGAAAAACATTGAACACCA
TATGTTAATGTTGTAACTAATGTTGGCCATGGAACTGGTAATTTACCTGTTGTACAAATAAATTTTAATG
TTAATTTACCATTTGTTGCATCACCTTCACCTTCACCACGAACTGAAAATTTATGACCATTAACATCACC
ATCTAATTCAACTAAAATTGGAACAACACCTGTAAATAATTCTTCACCTTTTGATCCTCCACCACCTGAT
GCATGTGCTGAATGATACCAACCTGACATAACAACTAAAATAATTGATAAAAATAATGTTTTAATACATT
TTTTCATGGTACCCTCCTCATCAAGCTTATTTTAATTATACTCTATCAATGATAGAGTGTCAATATTTTT
TTTAGTTTTTCATGAACTCGAGGGGATCCAAATAAAAAACTAGTTTGACAAATAACTCTATCAATGATAT
AATGTCAACAAAAAGGAGGAATTAATGATGTCTAGATTAGATAAAAGTAAAGTGATTAACAGCGCATTAG
AGCTGCTTAATGAGGTCGGAATCGAAGGTTTAACAACCCGTAAACTCGCCCAGAAGCTAGGTGTAGAGCA
GCCTACATTGTATTGGCATGTAAAAAATAAGCGGGCTTTGCTCGACGCCTTAGCCATTGAGATGTTAGAT
AGGCACCATACTCACTTTTGCCCTTTAGAAGGGGAAAGCTGGCAAGATTTTTTACGTAATAACGCTAAAA
GTTTTAGATGTGCTTTACTAAGTCATCGCGATGGAGCAAAAGTACATTTAGGTACACGGCCTACAGAAAA
ACAGTATGAAACTCTCGAAAATCAATTAGCCTTTTTATGCCAACAAGGTTTTTCACTAGAGAATGCATTA
TATGCACTCAGCGCTGTGGGGCATTTTACTTTAGGTTGCGTATTGGAAGATCAAGAGCATCAAGTCGCTA
AAGAAGAAAGGGAAACACCTACTACTGATAGTATGCCGCCATTATTACGACAAGCTATCGAATTATTTGA
TCACCAAGGTGCAGAGCCAGCCTTCTTATTCGGCCTTGAATTGATCATATGCGGATTAGAAAAACAACTT
AAATGTGAAAGTGGGTCTTAAAAGCAGCATAACCTTTTTCCGTGATGGTAACTTCACGGTAACCAAGATG
TCGAGTTATCGATACCGTCGACCTGCAGGCATGCAAGCTTTTAAAAAGCAAATATGAGCCAAATAAATAT
ATTCTAATTCTACAAACAAAAATTTGAGCAAATTCAGTGTCGATTTTTTAAGACACTGCCCAGTTACATG
CAAATTAAAATTTTCATGATTTTTTATAGTTCCTAACAGGGTTAAAATTTGTATAACGAAAGTATAATGT
TTATATAACGTTAGTATAATAAAGCATTTTAACATTATACTTTTGATAATCGTTTATCGTCGTCATCACA
ATAACTTTTAAAATACTCGTGCATAATTCAACAGCTGACCTCCCAATAACTACATGGTGTTATCGGGAGG
TCAGCTGTTAGCACTTATATTTTGTTATTGTTCTTCCTCGATTTCGTCTATCATTTTGTGATTAATTTCT
CTTTTTTCTTGTTCTGTTAAGTCATAAAGTTCACTAGCTAAATACTCTTTTTGTTTCCAAATATAAAAAA
TTTGATAGATATATTCGGTTGGATCAATTTCTTTTAAGTAATCTAAATCCCCATTTTTTAATTTCTTTTT
AGCCTCTTTAAATAATCCTGAATAAACTAATACCTGTTTACCTTTAAGTGATTTATAAAATGCATCAAAG
ACTTTTTGATTTATTAAATAATCACTATCTTTACCAGAATACTTAGCCATTTCATATAATTCTTTATTAT
TATTTTGTCTTATTTTTTGAACTTGAACTTGTGTTATTTCTGAAATGCCCGTTACATCACGCCATAAATC
TAACCATTCTTGTTGGCTAATATAATATCTTTTATCTGTGAAATACGATTTATTTACTGCAATTAACACA
TGAAAATGAGGATTATAATCATCTCTTTTTTTATTATATGTAATCTCTAACTTACGAACATATCCCTTTA
TAACACTACCTACTTTTTTTCTCTTTATAAGTTTTCTAAAAGAATTATTATAACGTTTTATTTCATTTTC
TAATTCATCACTCATTACATTAGGTGTAGTCAAAGTTAAAAAGATAAACTCCTTTTTCTCTTGCTGCTTA
ATATATTGCATCATCAAAGATAAACCCAATGCATCTTTTCTAGCTTTTCTCCAAGCACAGACAGGACAAA
ATCGATTTTTACAAGAATTAGCTTTATATAATTTCTGTTTTTCTAAAGTTTTATCAGCTACAAAAGACAG
AAATGTATTGCAATCTTCAACTAAATCCATTTGATTCTCTCCAATATGACGTTTAATAAATTTCTGAAAT
ACTTGATTTCTTTGTTTTTTCTCAGTATACTTTTCCATGTTATAACACATAAAAACAACTTAGTTTTCAC
AAACTATGACAATAAAAAAAGTTGCTTTTTCCCCTTTCTATGTATGTTTTTTACTATTCATTTAAAACGA
TACATTAATAGGTACGAAAAAGCAACTTTTTTTGCGCTTAAAACCAGTCATACCAATAACTTAAGGGTAA
CTAGCCTCGCCGGCAATAGTTACCCTTATTATCAAGATAAGAAAGAAAAGGATTTTTCGCTACGCTCAAA
TCCTTTAAAAAAACACAAAAGACCACATTTTTTAATGTGGTCTTTTATTCTTCAACTAAAGCACCCATTA
GTTCAACAAACGAAAATTGGATAAAGTGGGATATTTTTAAAATATATATTTATGTTACAGTAATATTGAC
TTTTAAAAAAGGATTGATTCTAATGAAGAAAGCAGACAAGTAAGCCTCCTAAATTCACTTTAGATAAAAA
TTTAGGAGGCATATCAAATGAACTTTAATAAAATTGATTTAGACAATTGGAAGAGAAAAGAGATATTTAA
TCATTATTTGAACCAACAAACGACTTTTAGTATAACCACAGAAATTGATATTAGTGTTTTATACCGAAAC
ATAAAACAAGAAGGATATAAATTTTACCCTGCATTTATTTTCTTAGTGACAAGGGTGATAAACTCAAATA
CAGCTTTTAGAACTGGTTACAATAGCGACGGAGAGTTAGGTTATTGGGATAAGTTAGAGCCACTTTATAC
AATTTTTGATGGTGTATCTAAAACATTCTCTGGTATTTGGACTCCTGTAAAGAATGACTTCAAAGAGTTT
TATGATTTATACCTTTCTGATGTAGAGAAATATAATGGTTCGGGGAAATTGTTTCCCAAAACACCTATAC
CTGAAAATGCTTTTTCTCTTTCTATTATTCCATGGACTTCATTTACTGGGTTTAACTTAAATATCAATAA
TAATAGTAATTACCTTCTACCCATTATTACAGCAGGAAAATTCATTAATAAAGGTAATTCAATATATTTA
CCGCTATCTTTACAGGTACATCATTCTGTTTGTGATGGTTATCATGCAGGATTGTTTATGAACTCTATTC
AGGAATTGTCAGATAGGCCTAATGACTGGCTTTTATAATATGAGATAATGCCGACTGTACTTTTTACAGT
CGGTTTTCTAATGTCACTAACCTGCCCCGTTAGTTGAAGAAGGTTTTTATATTACAGCTCCAGATCCATA
TCCTTCTTTTTCTGAACCGACTTCTCCTTTTTCGCTTCTTTATTCCAATTGCTTTATTGACGTTGAGCCT
CGGAACCCTTAACAATCCCAAAACTTGTCGAATGGTCGGCTTAATAGCTCACGCTATGCCGACATTCGTC
TGCAAGTTTAGTTAAGGGTTCTTCTCAACGCACAATAAATTTTCTCGGCATAAATGCGTGGTCTAATTTT
TATTTTTAATAACCTTGATAGCAAAAAATGCCATTCCAATACAAAACCACATACCTATAATCGATAACCA
CATAACAGTCATAAAACCACTCCTTTTTAACAAACTTTATCACAAGAAATATTTAAATTTTAAATGCCTT
TATTTTGAATTTTAAGGGGCATTTTAAAGATTTAGGGGTAAATCATATAGTTTTATGCCTAAAAACCTAC
AGAAGCTTGGCGTAATCATGGTCATAGCTGTTTCCTGTGTGAAATTGTTATCCGCTCACAATTCCACACA
ACATACGAGCCGGAAGCATAAAGTGTAAAGCCTGGGGTGCCTAATGAGTGAGCTAACTCACATTAATTGC
GTTGCGCTCACTGTCCGCTTTCCAGTCGGGAAACCTGTCGTGCCAGCTGCATTAATGAATCGGCCAACGC
GCGGGGAGAGGCGGTTTGCGTATTGGGCGCTCTTCCGCTTCCTCGCTCACTGACTCGCTGCGCTCGGTCG
TTCGGCTGCGGCGAGCGGTATCAGCTCACTCAAAGGCGGTAATACGGTTATCCACAGAATCAGGGGATAA
CGCAGGAAAGAACATGTGAGCAAAAGGCCAGCAAAAGGCCAGGAACCGTAAAAAGGCCGCGTTGCTGGCG
TTTTTCCATAGGCTCCGCCCCCCTGACGAGCATCACAAAAATCGACGCTCAAGTCAGAGGTGGCGAAACC
CGACAGGACTATAAAGATACCAGGCGTTTCCCCCTGGAAGCTCCCTCGTGCGCTCTCCTGTTCCGACCCT
GCCGCTTACCGGATACCTGTCCGCCTTTCTCCCTTCGGGAAGCGTGGCGCTTTCTCATAGCTCACGCTGT
AGGTATCTCAGTTCGGTGTAGGTCGTTCGCTCCAAGCTGGGCTGTGTGCACGAACCCCCCGTTCAGCCCG
ACCGCTGCGCCTTATCCGGTAACTATCGTCTTGAGTCCAACCCGGTAAGACACGACTTATCGCCACTGGC
AGCAGCCACTGGTAACAGGATTAGCAGAGCGAGGTATGTAGGCGGTGCTACAGAGTTCTTGAAGTGGTGG
CCTAACTACGGCTACACTAGAAGAACAGTATTTGGTATCTGCGCTCTGCTGAAGCCAGTTACCTTCGGAA
AAAGAGTTGGTAGCTCTTGATCCGGCAAACAAACCACCGCTGGTAGCGGTGGTTTTTTTGTTTGCAAGCA
GCAGATTACGCGCAGAAAAAAAGGATCTCAAGAAGATCCTTTGATCTTTTCTACGGGGTCTGACGCTCAG
TGGAACGAAAACTCACGTTAAGGGATTTTGGTCATGAGATTATCAAAAAGGATCTTCACCTAGATCCTTT
TAAATTAAAAATGAAGTTTTAAATCAATCTAAAGTATATATGAGTAAACTTGGTCTGACAGTTACCAATG
CTTAATCAGTGAGGCACCTATCTCAGCGATCTGTCTATTTCGTTCATCCATAGTTGCCTGACTCCCCGTC
GTGTAGATAACTACGATACGGGAGGGCTTACCATCTGGCCCCAGTGCTGCAATGATACCGCGAGACCCAC
GCTCACCGGCTCCAGATTTATCAGCAATAAACCAGCCAGCCGGAAGGGCCGAGCGCAGAAGTGGTCCTGC
AACTTTATCCGCCTCCATCCAGTCTATTAATTGTTGCCGGGAAGCTAGAGTAAGTAGTTCGCCAGTTAAT
AGTTTGCGCAACGTTGTTGCCATTGCTACAGGCATCGTGGTGTCACGCTCGTCGTTTGGTATGGCTTCAT
TCAGCTCCGGTTCCCAACGATCAAGGCGAGTTACATGATCCCCCATGTTGTGCAAAAAAGCGGTTAGCTC
CTTCGGTCCTCCGATCGTTGTCAGAAGTAAGTTGGCCGCAGTGTTATCACTCATGGTTATGGCAGCACTG
CATAATTCTCTTACTGTCATGCCATCCGTAAGATGCTTTTCTGTGACTGGTGAGTACTCAACCAAGTCAT
TCTGAGAATAGTGTATGCGGCGACCGAGTTGCTCTTGCCCGGCGTCAATACGGGATAATACCGCGCCACA
TAGCAGAACTTTAAAAGTGCTCATCATTGGAAAACGTTCTTCGGGGCGAAAACTCTCAAGGATCTTACCG
CTGTTGAGATCCAGTTCGATGTAACCCACTCGTGCACCCAACTGATCTTCAGCATCTTTTACTTTCACCA
GCGTTTCTGGGTGAGCAAAAACAGGAAGGCAAAATGCCGCAAAAAAGGGAATAAGGGCGACACGGAAATG
TTGAATACTCATACTCTTCCTTTTTCAATATTATTGAAGCATTTATCAGGGTTATTGTCTCATGAGCGGA
TACATATTTGAATGTATTTAGAAAAATAAACAAATAGGGGTTCCGCGCACATTTCCCCGAAAAGTGCCAC
CTGACGTCTAAGAAACCATTATTATCATGACATTAACCTATAAAAATAGGCGTATCACGAGGCCCTTTCG
TCTCGCGCGTTTC
Features (pLannotate 1.2.2; 19 found; start..end, strand, type, name):
    126..225     +  misc_feature   bom (fragment): basis of mobility region from pBR322
    231..388     -  CDS            lacZα (fragment): LacZα fragment of β-galactosidase; lacZ fragment
    394..1104    -  CDS            Superfolder GFP: Superfolder GFP is a basic (constitutively fluorescent) green fluorescent protein published in 2005, derived from Aequorea victoria. It is reported to be a very rapidly-maturing weak dimer.
   1117..1197    -  CDS            plc (fragment): PLC_STAA8 - Experimental evidence at protein level: Swiss-Prot protein existence level 1. Cleaves glycosylphosphatidylinositol (GPI) and phosphatidylinositol (PI) anchors but not PI phosphates. Potential virulence factor (By similarity). From Staphylococcus aureus (strain NCTC 8325 / PS 47).
   1230..1248    -  protein_bind   tet operator: bacterial operator O1 for the tetR and tetA genes tetracycline repressor TetR
   1358..1981    +  CDS            TetR: tetracycline repressor TetR; tetR from transposon Tn10; TetR binds to the tetracycline operator tetO to inhibit transcription. This inhibition can be relieved by adding tetracycline or doxycycline.
   2036..2054    +  misc_feature   MCS (fragment): pBluescript multiple cloning site
   2066..2275    -  CDS            YPCD_STAAU (fragment): Protein predicted: Swiss-Prot protein existence level 4. From Staphylococcus aureus.
   2442..2458    -  CDS            MNase (fragment): micrococcal nuclease from Staphylococcus aureus
   2666..3340    -  CDS            REPX_STAAU: Protein inferred from homology: Swiss-Prot protein existence level 3. Produces a single-strand nick in a specific site of the plasmid, and this nick results in single-strand replication by rolling circle mechanism. From Staphylococcus aureus.
   3798..4445    +  CDS            cat: CAT1_STAAU - Experimental evidence at transcript level: Swiss-Prot protein existence level 2. This enzyme is an effector of chloramphenicol resistance in bacteria. From Staphylococcus aureus.
   5015..5031    -  protein_bind   lac operator: The lac repressor binds to the lac operator to inhibit transcription in E. coli. This inhibition can be relieved by adding lactose or isopropyl-β-D-thiogalactopyranoside (IPTG). lac repressor encoded by lacI
   5039..5069    -  promoter       lac promoter: promoter for the E. coli lac operon
   5084..5105    -  protein_bind   CAP binding site: CAP binding activates transcription in the presence of cAMP. E. coli catabolite activator protein
   5118..5210    -  CDS            lacI (fragment): lac repressor; lacI; The lac repressor binds to the lac operator to inhibit transcription in E. coli. This inhibition can be relieved by adding lactose or isopropyl-β-D-thiogalactopyranoside (IPTG).
   5393..5981    -  rep_origin     ori: high-copy-number ColE1/pMB1/pBR322/pUC origin of replication
   6152..7012    -  CDS            AmpR: β-lactamase; bla; confers resistance to ampicillin, carbenicillin, and related antibiotics
   7013..7117    -  promoter       AmpR promoter: bla
   7212..24      +  CDS            rop (fragment) (across the origin): Rop protein, which maintains plasmids at low copy number; rop
