[The description below was written by a language model from this plasmid's Addgene catalogue record and pLannotate feature annotations shown in this document.]
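Description:
pRMC2-sec:msfGFP is an Escherichia coli–Staphylococcus shuttle plasmid of about 7.2 kb, built on the tetracycline-inducible expression vector pRMC2 and intended for regulated protein production in Staphylococcus aureus and related staphylococci. For cloning and propagation in E. coli it carries a high-copy ColE1/pUC-type origin and a β-lactamase gene for ampicillin selection. For maintenance in staphylococci it carries a staphylococcal rolling-circle replication initiator (Rep) gene and a staphylococcal chloramphenicol acetyltransferase gene, so chloramphenicol is the selective agent in that host. Small remnants of lacZα, lacI, rop, bom and a lac promoter/operator region are also annotated and appear to be leftovers from the parental cloning vectors.

The payload is an 815 bp cassette placed between the KpnI and EcoRI sites of the multiple cloning site. It consists of a Shine-Dalgarno sequence, added by site-directed mutagenesis, followed by a Sec signal peptide fused to monomeric superfolder GFP. The feature table annotates the short segment upstream of the GFP coding sequence as a fragment of the S. aureus plc gene (phosphatidylinositol-specific phospholipase C), which suggests this is the source of the signal peptide, although the catalogue fields do not say so. A tet operator lies just upstream of the fusion, and a divergently oriented Tn10 TetR gene supplies the repressor. Transcription is therefore held off until a tetracycline-class inducer releases TetR from the operator; the promoter itself is not annotated in the table. The construct directs GFP into the Sec secretion pathway, and the associated study used GFP fusions of Sec-routed extracellular proteins in S. aureus, including in biofilms.
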