Addgene plasmid #194914: pRMC2-sec:msfGFP
Purpose: Tetracycline inducible expression of msfGFP fused to Sec signal peptide in Staphylococci
Depositing lab: Rikke Meyer. Depositing organization: Aarhus University. Publication: GFP fusions of Sec-routed extracellular proteins in Staphylococcus aureus reveal surface-associated coagulase in biofilms. Evans DCS, Khamas AB, Marcussen L, Rasmussen KS, Klitgaard JK, Kallipolitis BH, Nielsen J, Otzen DE, Leake MC, Meyer RL. Microb Cell. 2023 Jun 28;10(7):145-156. doi: 10.15698/mic2023.07.800. eCollection 2023 Jul 3. PubMed 37395997.
Backbone
  Vector backbone: pRMC2
  Backbone manufacturer: Tim Foster; Addgene #68940
  Backbone size w/o insert (bp): 6000
  Total vector size (bp): 7223
  Modifications to backbone: Sec signal peptide-monomeric superfolder GFP fusion inserted into MCS via restriction enzymes. Shine Dalgarno sequence inserted via site directed mutagenesis.
  Vector type: Bacterial Expression ; Tetracycline-inducible expression vector for Staphylococcus aureus
Growth in bacteria
  Bacterial resistance: Ampicillin, 100 μg/mL
  Growth temperature: 37°C
  Growth strain: DH5alpha
  Growth instructions: Chloramphenicol should be used when transformed in S. Aureus.
  Copy number: Unknown
Gene/Insert
  Gene/Insert name: Shine Dalgarno sequence followed by Sec signal peptide fused to monomeric superfolder GFP
  Species: S. aureus
  Insert size (bp): 815
  Cloning method: Restriction Enzyme; 5′ cloning site KpnI (not destroyed); 3′ cloning site EcoRI (not destroyed)
  Sequencing primers: 5′ CTCTTCGCTATTACGCCAGC; 3′ TGGATCCCCTCGAGTTCATG
Terms and licenses: Academic/Nonprofit Terms; Industry Terms: Not Available to Industry
How to cite: pRMC2-sec:msfGFP was a gift from Rikke Meyer (Addgene plasmid # 194914 ; http://n2t.net/addgene:194914 ; RRID:Addgene_194914)
